>Addgene plasmid #115620 | pH-PABE-7-esgRNA | addgene full sequence | sequence record 232882 | Addgene NGS Result
GCGACAAGAAAACGCCAGGAAAAGGGCAGGGCGGCAGCCTGTCGCGTAACTTAGGACTTGTGCGACATGT
CGTTTTCAGAAGACGGCTGCACTGAACGTCAGAAGCCGACTGCACTATAGCAGCGGAGGGGTTGGATCAA
AGTACTTTGATCCCGAGGGGAACCCTGTGGTTGGCATGCACATACAAATGGACGAACGGATAAACCTTTT
CACGCCCTTTTAAATATCCGATTATTCTAATAAACGCTCTTTTCTCTTAGGTTTACCCGCCAATATATCC
TGTCAAACACTGATAGTTTAAACTGAAGGCGGGAAACGACAATCTGATCCAAGCTCAAGCTGCTCTAGCA
TTCGCCATTCAGGCTGCGCAACTGTTGGGAAGGGCGATCGGTGCGGGCCTCTTCGCTATTACGCCAGCTG
GCGAAAGGGGGATGTGCTGCAAGGCGATTAAGTTGGGTAACGCCAGGGTTTTCCCAGTCACGACGTTGTA
AAACGACGGCCAGTGCCAAGCTTAGTAATTCATCCAGGTCACCAAGTTCTAGGATTTTCAGAACTGCAAC
TTATTTTATCAAGGAATCTTTAAACATACGAACAGATCACTTAAAGTTCTTCTGAAGCAACTTAAAGTTA
TCAGGCATGCATGGATCTTGGAGGAATCAGATGTGCAGTCAGGGACCATAGCACAAGACAGGCGTCTTCT
ACTGGTGCTACCAGCAAATGCTGGAAGCCGGGAACACTGGGTACGTTGGAAACCACGTGATGTGAAGAAG
TAAGATAAACTGTAGGAGAAAAGCATTTCGTAGTGGGCCATGAAGCCTTTCAGGACATGTATTGCAGTAT
GGGCCGGCCCATTACGCAATTGGACGACAACAAAGACTAGTATTAGTACCACCTCGGCTATCCACATAGA
TCAAAGCTGATTTAAAAGAGTTGTGCAGATGATCCGTGGCGTGAGACCCTGCAGGGTCTCTGTTTAAGAG
CTATGCTGGAAACAGCATAGCAAGTTTAAATAAGGCTAGTCCGTTATCAACTTGAAAAAGTGGCACCGAG
TCGGTGCTTTTTTTGTTTTTTATGTCTAAGCTTGCATGCCTGCAGTGCAGCGTGACCCGGTCGTGCCCCT
CTCTAGAGATAATGAGCATTGCATGTCTAAGTTATAAAAAATTACCACATATTTTTTTTGTCACACTTGT
TTGAAGTGCAGTTTATCTATCTTTATACATATATTTAAACTTTACTCTACGAATAATATAATCTATAGTA
CTACAATAATATCAGTGTTTTAGAGAATCATATAAATGAACAGTTAGACATGGTCTAAAGGACAATTGAG
TATTTTGACAACAGGACTCTACAGTTTTATCTTTTTAGTGTGCATGTGTTCTCCTTTTTTTTTGCAAATA
GCTTCACCTATATAATACTTCATCCATTTTATTAGTACATCCATTTAGGGTTTAGGGTTAATGGTTTTTA
TAGACTAATTTTTTTAGTACATCTATTTTATTCTATTTTAGCCTCTAAATTAAGAAAACTAAAACTCTAT
TTTAGTTTTTTTATTTAATAATTTAGATATAAAATAGAATAAAATAAAGTGACTAAAAATTAAACAAATA
CCCTTTAAGAAATTAAAAAAACTAAGGAAACATTTTTCTTGTTTCGAGTAGATAATGCCAGCCTGTTAAA
CGCCGTCGACGAGTCTAACGGACACCAACCAGCGAACCAGCAGCGTCGCGTCGGGCCAAGCGAAGCAGAC
GGCACGGCATCTCTGTCGCTGCCTCTGGACCCCTCTCGAGAGTTCCGCTCCACCGTTGGACTTGCTCCGC
TGTCGGCATCCAGAAATTGCGTGGCGGAGCGGCAGACGTGAGCCGGCACGGCAGGCGGCCTCCTCCTCCT
CTCACGGCACCGGCAGCTACGGGGGATTCCTTTCCCACCGCTCCTTCGCTTTCCCTTCCTCGCCCGCCGT
AATAAATAGACACCCCCTCCACACCCTCTTTCCCCAACCTCGTGTTGTTCGGAGCGCACACACACACAAC
CAGATCTCCCCCAAATCCACCCGTCGGCACCTCCGCTTCAAGGTACGCCGCTCGTCCTCCCCCCCCCCCT
CTCTACCTTCTCTAGATCGGCGTTCCGGTCCATGGTTAGGGCCCGGTAGTTCTACTTCTGTTCATGTTTG
TGTTAGATCCGTGTTTGTGTTAGATCCGTGCTGCTAGCGTTCGTACACGGATGCGACCTGTACGTCAGAC
ACGTTCTGATTGCTAACTTGCCAGTGTTTCTCTTTGGGGAATCCTGGGATGGCTCTAGCCGTTCCGCAGA
CGGGATCGATTTCATGATTTTTTTTGTTTCGTTGCATAGGGTTTGGTTTGCCCTTTTCCTTTATTTCAAT
ATATGCCGTGCACTTGTTTGTCGGGTCATCTTTTCATGCTTTTTTTTGTCTTGGTTGTGATGATGTGGTC
TGGTTGGGCGGTCGTTCTAGATCGGAGTAGAATTCTGTTTCAAACTACCTGGTGGATTTATTAATTTTGG
ATCTGTATGTGTGTGCCATACATATTCATAGTTACGAATTGAAGATGATGGATGGAAATATCGATCTAGG
ATAGGTATACATGTTGATGCGGGTTTTACTGATGCATATACAGAGATGCTTTTTGTTCGCTTGGTTGTGA
TGATGTGGTGTGGTTGGGCGGTCGTTCATTCGTTCTAGATCGGAGTAGAATACTGTTTCAAACTACCTGG
TGTATTTATTAATTTTGGAACTGTATGTGTGTGTCATACATCTTCATAGTTACGAGTTTAAGATGGATGG
AAATATCGATCTAGGATAGGTATACATGTTGATGTGGGTTTTACTGATGCATATACATGATGGCATATGC
AGCATCTATTCATATGCTCTAACCTTGAGTACCTATCTATTATAATAAACAAGTATGTTTTATAATTATT
TTGATCTTGATATACTTGGATGATGGCATATGCAGCAGCTATATGTGGATTTTTTTAGCCCTGCCTTCAT
ACGCTATTTATTTGCTTGGTACTGTTTCTTTTGTCGATGCTCACCCTGTTGTTTGGTGTTACTTCTGCAG
CCCTAGGCCTATGTCCGAGGTGGAGTTCTCTCACGAGTATTGGATGAGGCACGCTCTTACACTTGCTAAG
AGAGCTTGGGACGAAAGAGAAGTGCCAGTTGGCGCCGTTCTTGTGCATAATAATAGGGTGATCGGCGAGG
GTTGGAATAGACCAATTGGAAGGCATGATCCAACAGCTCACGCAGAGATTATGGCTCTCAGACAAGGCGG
CCTCGTTATGCAGAACTACAGGCTCATTGACGCTACACTCTACGTGACACTCGAACCTTGCGTTATGTGC
GCCGGAGCTATGATTCATTCTAGGATTGGCAGGGTCGTGTTTGGAGCTAGGGACGCTAAAACAGGAGCCG
CCGGATCTCTTATGGACGTGTTGCATCATCCAGGCATGAACCATAGGGTGGAGATTACAGAGGGCATTCT
TGCAGACGAGTGCGCTGCTCTTCTTTCCGATTTCTTCAGGATGAGAAGGCAGGAGATTAAGGCCCAGAAG
AAGGCTCAGTCTTCTACAGATAGCGGAGGATCTTCCGGAGGATCTAGCGGCTCCGAGACACCAGGAACAT
CCGAAAGCGCTACACCAGAATCTAGCGGAGGCTCTTCCGGAGGATCTTCTGAAGTGGAGTTCTCCCACGA
GTATTGGATGAGGCACGCTCTTACACTTGCTAAAAGGGCTAGGGACGAAAGGGAAGTTCCAGTTGGAGCT
GTTCTCGTGCTCAATAACAGGGTGATTGGCGAGGGTTGGAATAGAGCCATTGGACTCCATGATCCAACAG
CTCACGCAGAGATTATGGCTCTTAGACAAGGCGGCCTCGTTATGCAGAATTACAGACTCATCGACGCCAC
ACTCTACGTTACCTTCGAACCTTGCGTTATGTGCGCCGGAGCTATGATCCATTCTAGGATTGGCAGGGTC
GTGTTCGGCGTTAGAAACGCTAAGACAGGAGCTGCAGGCTCTCTTATGGACGTTCTTCATTACCCAGGCA
TGAATCATAGAGTGGAGATCACAGAAGGCATTCTTGCAGACGAGTGCGCAGCTCTCCTTTGCTATTTCTT
CAGGATGCCGAGGCAAGTTTTCAACGCTCAGAAGAAGGCCCAGTCTTCTACAGATTCCGGCGGATCTTCT
GGAGGATCTAGCGGCTCCGAGACACCAGGAACATCCGAATCCGCTACACCAGAGTCTTCTGGAGGATCTA
GCGGAGGATCTCTTAAGGACAAGAAGTACTCGATCGGCCTCGCCATTGGGACTAACTCTGTTGGCTGGGC
CGTGATCACCGACGAGTACAAGGTGCCCTCAAAGAAGTTCAAGGTCCTGGGCAACACCGATCGGCATTCC
ATCAAGAAGAATCTCATTGGCGCTCTCCTGTTCGACAGCGGCGAGACGGCTGAGGCTACGCGGCTCAAGC
GCACCGCCCGCAGGCGGTACACGCGCAGGAAGAATCGCATCTGCTACCTGCAGGAGATTTTCTCCAACGA
GATGGCGAAGGTTGACGATTCTTTCTTCCACAGGCTGGAGGAGTCATTCCTCGTGGAGGAGGATAAGAAG
CACGAGCGGCATCCAATCTTCGGCAACATTGTCGACGAGGTTGCCTACCACGAGAAGTACCCTACGATCT
ACCATCTGCGGAAGAAGCTCGTGGACTCCACAGATAAGGCGGACCTCCGCCTGATCTACCTCGCTCTGGC
CCACATGATTAAGTTCAGGGGCCATTTCCTGATCGAGGGGGATCTCAACCCGGACAATAGCGATGTTGAC
AAGCTGTTCATCCAGCTCGTGCAGACGTACAACCAGCTCTTCGAGGAGAACCCCATTAATGCGTCAGGCG
TCGACGCGAAGGCTATCCTGTCCGCTAGGCTCTCGAAGTCTCGGCGCCTCGAGAACCTGATCGCCCAGCT
GCCGGGCGAGAAGAAGAACGGCCTGTTCGGGAATCTCATTGCGCTCAGCCTGGGGCTCACGCCCAACTTC
AAGTCGAATTTCGATCTCGCTGAGGACGCCAAGCTGCAGCTCTCCAAGGACACATACGACGATGACCTGG
ATAACCTCCTGGCCCAGATCGGCGATCAGTACGCGGACCTGTTCCTCGCTGCCAAGAATCTGTCGGACGC
CATCCTCCTGTCTGATATTCTCAGGGTGAACACCGAGATTACGAAGGCTCCGCTCTCAGCCTCCATGATC
AAGCGCTACGACGAGCACCATCAGGATCTGACCCTCCTGAAGGCGCTGGTCAGGCAGCAGCTCCCCGAGA
AGTACAAGGAGATCTTCTTCGATCAGTCGAAGAACGGCTACGCTGGGTACATTGACGGCGGGGCCTCTCA
GGAGGAGTTCTACAAGTTCATCAAGCCGATTCTGGAGAAGATGGACGGCACGGAGGAGCTGCTGGTGAAG
CTCAATCGCGAGGACCTCCTGAGGAAGCAGCGGACATTCGATAACGGCAGCATCCCACACCAGATTCATC
TCGGGGAGCTGCACGCTATCCTGAGGAGGCAGGAGGACTTCTACCCTTTCCTCAAGGATAACCGCGAGAA
GATCGAGAAGATTCTGACTTTCAGGATCCCGTACTACGTCGGCCCACTCGCTAGGGGCAACTCCCGCTTC
GCTTGGATGACCCGCAAGTCAGAGGAGACGATCACGCCGTGGAACTTCGAGGAGGTGGTCGACAAGGGCG
CTAGCGCTCAGTCGTTCATCGAGAGGATGACGAATTTCGACAAGAACCTGCCAAATGAGAAGGTGCTCCC
TAAGCACTCGCTCCTGTACGAGTACTTCACAGTCTACAACGAGCTGACTAAGGTGAAGTATGTGACCGAG
GGCATGAGGAAGCCGGCTTTCCTGTCTGGGGAGCAGAAGAAGGCCATCGTGGACCTCCTGTTCAAGACCA
ACCGGAAGGTCACGGTTAAGCAGCTCAAGGAGGACTACTTCAAGAAGATTGAGTGCTTCGATTCGGTCGA
GATCTCTGGCGTTGAGGACCGCTTCAACGCCTCCCTGGGGACCTACCACGATCTCCTGAAGATCATTAAG
GATAAGGACTTCCTGGACAACGAGGAGAATGAGGATATCCTCGAGGACATTGTGCTGACACTCACTCTGT
TCGAGGACCGGGAGATGATCGAGGAGCGCCTGAAGACTTACGCCCATCTCTTCGATGACAAGGTCATGAA
GCAGCTCAAGAGGAGGAGGTACACCGGCTGGGGGAGGCTGAGCAGGAAGCTCATCAACGGCATTCGGGAC
AAGCAGTCCGGGAAGACGATCCTCGACTTCCTGAAGAGCGATGGCTTCGCGAACCGCAATTTCATGCAGC
TGATTCACGATGACAGCCTCACATTCAAGGAGGATATCCAGAAGGCTCAGGTGAGCGGCCAGGGGGACTC
GCTGCACGAGCATATCGCGAACCTCGCTGGCTCGCCAGCTATCAAGAAGGGGATTCTGCAGACCGTGAAG
GTTGTGGACGAGCTGGTGAAGGTCATGGGCAGGCACAAGCCTGAGAACATCGTCATTGAGATGGCCCGGG
AGAATCAGACCACGCAGAAGGGCCAGAAGAACTCACGCGAGAGGATGAAGAGGATCGAGGAGGGCATTAA
GGAGCTGGGGTCCCAGATCCTCAAGGAGCACCCGGTGGAGAACACGCAGCTGCAGAATGAGAAGCTCTAC
CTGTACTACCTCCAGAATGGCCGCGATATGTATGTGGACCAGGAGCTGGATATTAACAGGCTCAGCGATT
ACGACGTCGATCATATCGTTCCACAGTCATTCCTGAAGGATGACTCCATTGACAACAAGGTCCTCACCAG
GTCGGACAAGAACCGGGGCAAGTCTGATAATGTTCCTTCAGAGGAGGTCGTTAAGAAGATGAAGAACTAC
TGGCGCCAGCTCCTGAATGCCAAGCTGATCACGCAGCGGAAGTTCGATAACCTCACAAAGGCTGAGAGGG
GCGGGCTCTCTGAGCTGGACAAGGCGGGCTTCATCAAGAGGCAGCTGGTCGAGACACGGCAGATCACTAA
GCACGTTGCGCAGATTCTCGACTCACGGATGAACACTAAGTACGATGAGAATGACAAGCTGATCCGCGAG
GTGAAGGTCATCACCCTGAAGTCAAAGCTCGTCTCCGACTTCAGGAAGGATTTCCAGTTCTACAAGGTTC
GGGAGATCAACAATTACCACCATGCCCATGACGCGTACCTGAACGCGGTGGTCGGCACAGCTCTGATCAA
GAAGTACCCAAAGCTCGAGAGCGAGTTCGTGTACGGGGACTACAAGGTTTACGATGTGAGGAAGATGATC
GCCAAGTCGGAGCAGGAGATTGGCAAGGCTACCGCCAAGTACTTCTTCTACTCTAACATTATGAATTTCT
TCAAGACAGAGATCACTCTGGCCAATGGCGAGATCCGGAAGCGCCCCCTCATCGAGACGAACGGCGAGAC
GGGGGAGATCGTGTGGGACAAGGGCAGGGATTTCGCGACCGTCAGGAAGGTTCTCTCCATGCCACAAGTG
AATATCGTCAAGAAGACAGAGGTCCAGACTGGCGGGTTCTCTAAGGAGTCAATTCTGCCTAAGCGGAACA
GCGACAAGCTCATCGCCCGCAAGAAGGACTGGGATCCGAAGAAGTACGGCGGGTTCGACAGCCCCACTGT
GGCCTACTCGGTCCTGGTTGTGGCGAAGGTTGAGAAGGGCAAGTCCAAGAAGCTCAAGAGCGTGAAGGAG
CTGCTGGGGATCACGATTATGGAGCGCTCCAGCTTCGAGAAGAACCCGATCGATTTCCTGGAGGCGAAGG
GCTACAAGGAGGTGAAGAAGGACCTGATCATTAAGCTCCCCAAGTACTCACTCTTCGAGCTGGAGAACGG
CAGGAAGCGGATGCTGGCTTCCGCTGGCGAGCTGCAGAAGGGGAACGAGCTGGCTCTGCCGTCCAAGTAT
GTGAACTTCCTCTACCTGGCCTCCCACTACGAGAAGCTCAAGGGCAGCCCCGAGGACAACGAGCAGAAGC
AGCTGTTCGTCGAGCAGCACAAGCATTACCTCGACGAGATCATTGAGCAGATTTCCGAGTTCTCCAAGCG
CGTGATCCTGGCCGACGCGAATCTGGATAAGGTCCTCTCCGCGTACAACAAGCACCGCGACAAGCCAATC
AGGGAGCAGGCTGAGAATATCATTCATCTCTTCACCCTGACGAACCTCGGCGCCCCTGCTGCTTTCAAGT
ACTTCGACACAACTATCGATCGCAAGAGGTACACAAGCACTAAGGAGGTCCTGGACGCGACCCTCATCCA
CCAGTCGATTACCGGCCTCTACGAGACGCGCATCGACCTGTCTCAGCTCGGGGGCGACTCCGGCGGCAGC
CCAAAGAAGAAGCGGAAGGTGTCTGGAGGTTCTCCTAAGAAAAAGAGAAAAGTGTCCGGCGGCTCCCCGA
AGAAGAAGCGCAAGGTGTAGGAGCTCAGAGCTTTCGTTCGTATCATCGGTTTCGACAACGTTCGTCAAGT
TCAATGCATCAGTTTCATTGCGCACACACCAGAATCCTACTGAGTTTGAGTATTATGGCATTGGGAAAAC
TGTTTTTCTTGTACCATTTGTTGTGCTTGTAATTTACTGTGTTTTTTATTCGGTTTTCGCTATCGAACTG
TGAAATGGAAATGGATGGAGAAGAGTTAATGAATGATATGGTCCTTTTGTTCATTCTCAAATTAATATTA
TTTGTTTTTTCTCTTATTTGTTGTGTGTTGAATTTGAAATTATAAGAGATATGCAAACATTTTGTTTTGA
GTAAAAATGTGTCAAATCGTGGCCTCTAATGACCGAAGTTAATATGAGGAGTAAAACACTTGTAGTTGTA
CCATTATGCTTATTCACTAGGCAACAAATATATTTTCAGACCTAGAAAAGCTGCAAATGTTACTGAATAC
AAGTATGTCCTCTTGTGTTTTAGACATTTATGAACTTTCCTTTATGTAATTTTCCAGAATCCTTGTCAGA
TTCTAATCATTGCTTTATAATTATAGTTATACTCATGGATTTGTAGTTGAGTATGAAAATATTTTTTAAT
GCATTTTATGACTTGCCAATTGATTGACAACGAATTCGTAATCATGTCATAGCTGTTTCCTGTGTGAAAT
TGTTATCCGCTCACAATTCCACACAACATACGAGCCGGAAGCATAAAGTGTAAAGCCTGGGGTGCCTAAT
GAGTGAGCTAACTCACATTAATTGCGTTGCGCTCACTGCCCGCTTTCCAGTCGGGAAACCTGTCGTGCCA
GCTGCATTAATGAATCGGCCAACGCGCGGGGAGAGGCGGTTTGCGTATTGGCTAGAGCAGCTTGCCAACA
TGGTGGAGCACGACACTCTCGTCTACTCCAAGAATATCAAAGATACAGTCTCAGAAGACCAAAGGGCTAT
TGAGACTTTTCAACAAAGGGTAATATCGGGAAACCTCCTCGGATTCCATTGCCCAGCTATCTGTCACTTC
ATCAAAAGGACAGTAGAAAAGGAAGGTGGCACCTACAAATGCCATCATTGCGATAAAGGAAAGGCTATCG
TTCAAGATGCCTCTGCCGACAGTGGTCCCAAAGATGGACCCCCACCCACGAGGAGCATCGTGGAAAAAGA
AGACGTTCCAACCACGTCTTCAAAGCAAGTGGATTGATGTGAACATGGTGGAGCACGACACTCTCGTCTA
CTCCAAGAATATCAAAGATACAGTCTCAGAAGACCAAAGGGCTATTGAGACTTTTCAACAAAGGGTAATA
TCGGGAAACCTCCTCGGATTCCATTGCCCAGCTATCTGTCACTTCATCAAAAGGACAGTAGAAAAGGAAG
GTGGCACCTACAAATGCCATCATTGCGATAAAGGAAAGGCTATCGTTCAAGATGCCTCTGCCGACAGTGG
TCCCAAAGATGGACCCCCACCCACGAGGAGCATCGTGGAAAAAGAAGACGTTCCAACCACGTCTTCAAAG
CAAGTGGATTGATGTGATATCTCCACTGACGTAAGGGATGACGCACAATCCCACTATCCTTCGCAAGACC
CTTCCTCTATATAAGGAAGTTCATTTCATTTGGAGAGGACACGCTGAAATCACCAGTCTCTCTCTACAAA
TCTATCTCTCTCGAGCTTTCGCAGATCCGGGGGGCAATGAGATATGAAAAAGCCTGAACTCACCGCGACG
TCTGTCGAGAAGTTTCTGATCGAAAAGTTCGACAGCGTCTCCGACCTGATGCAGCTCTCGGAGGGCGAAG
AATCTCGTGCTTTCAGCTTCGATGTAGGAGGGCGTGGATATGTCCTGCGGGTAAATAGCTGCGCCGATGG
TTTCTACAAAGATCGTTATGTTTATCGGCACTTTGCATCGGCCGCGCTCCCGATTCCGGAAGTGCTTGAC
ATTGGGGAGTTTAGCGAGAGCCTGACCTATTGCATCTCCCGCCGTTCACAGGGTGTCACGTTGCAAGACC
TGCCTGAAACCGAACTGCCCGCTGTTCTACAACCGGTCGCGGAGGCTATGGATGCGATCGCTGCGGCCGA
TCTTAGCCAGACGAGCGGGTTCGGCCCATTCGGACCGCAAGGAATCGGTCAATACACTACATGGCGTGAT
TTCATATGCGCGATTGCTGATCCCCATGTGTATCACTGGCAAACTGTGATGGACGACACCGTCAGTGCGT
CCGTCGCGCAGGCTCTCGATGAGCTGATGCTTTGGGCCGAGGACTGCCCCGAAGTCCGGCACCTCGTGCA
CGCGGATTTCGGCTCCAACAATGTCCTGACGGACAATGGCCGCATAACAGCGGTCATTGACTGGAGCGAG
GCGATGTTCGGGGATTCCCAATACGAGGTCGCCAACATCTTCTTCTGGAGGCCGTGGTTGGCTTGTATGG
AGCAGCAGACGCGCTACTTCGAGCGGAGGCATCCGGAGCTTGCAGGATCGCCACGACTCCGGGCGTATAT
GCTCCGCATTGGTCTTGACCAACTCTATCAGAGCTTGGTTGACGGCAATTTCGATGATGCAGCTTGGGCG
CAGGGTCGATGCGACGCAATCGTCCGATCCGGAGCCGGGACTGTCGGGCGTACACAAATCGCCCGCAGAA
GCGCGGCCGTCTGGACCGATGGCTGTGTAGAAGTACTCGCCGATAGTGGAAACCGACGCCCCAGCACTCG
TCCGAGGGCAAAGAAATAGAGTAGATGCCGACCGGGATCTGTCGATCGACAAGCTCGAGTTTCTCCATAA
TAATGTGTGAGTAGTTCCCAGATAAGGGAATTAGGGTTCCTATAGGGTTTCGCTCATGTGTTGAGCATAT
AAGAAACCCTTAGTATGTATTTGTATTTGTAAAATACTTCTATCAATAAAATTTCTAATTCCTAAAACCA
AAATCCAGTACTAAAATCCAGATCCCCCGAATTAATTCGGCGTTAATTCAGTACATTAAAAACGTCCGCA
ATGTGTTATTAAGTTGTCTAAGCGTCAATTTGTTTACACCACAATATATCCTGCCACCAGCCAGCCAACA
GCTCCCCGACCGGCAGCTCGGCACAAAATCACCACTCGATACAGGCAGCCCATCAGTCCGGGACGGCGTC
AGCGGGAGAGCCGTTGTAAGGCGGCAGACTTTGCTCATGTTACCGATGCTATTCGGAAGAACGGCAACTA
AGCTGCCGGGTTTGAAACACGGATGATCTCGCGGAGGGTAGCATGTTGATTGTAACGATGACAGAGCGTT
GCTGCCTGTGATCACCGCGGTTTCAAAATCGGCTCCGTCGATACTATGTTATACGCCAACTTTGAAAACA
ACTTTGAAAAAGCTGTTTTCTGGTATTTAAGGTTTTAGAATGCAAGGAACAGTGAATTGGAGTTCGTCTT
GTTATAATTAGCTTCTTGGGGTATCTTTAAATACTGTAGAAAAGAGGAAGGAAATAATAAATGGCTAAAA
TGAGAATATCACCGGAATTGAAAAAACTGATCGAAAAATACCGCTGCGTAAAAGATACGGAAGGAATGTC
TCCTGCTAAGGTATATAAGCTGGTGGGAGAAAATGAAAACCTATATTTAAAAATGACGGACAGCCGGTAT
AAAGGGACCACCTATGATGTGGAACGGGAAAAGGACATGATGCTATGGCTGGAAGGAAAGCTGCCTGTTC
CAAAGGTCCTGCACTTTGAACGGCATGATGGCTGGAGCAATCTGCTCATGAGTGAGGCCGATGGCGTCCT
TTGCTCGGAAGAGTATGAAGATGAACAAAGCCCTGAAAAGATTATCGAGCTGTATGCGGAGTGCATCAGG
CTCTTTCACTCCATCGACATATCGGATTGTCCCTATACGAATAGCTTAGACAGCCGCTTAGCCGAATTGG
ATTACTTACTGAATAACGATCTGGCCGATGTGGATTGCGAAAACTGGGAAGAAGACACTCCATTTAAAGA
TCCGCGCGAGCTGTATGATTTTTTAAAGACGGAAAAGCCCGAAGAGGAACTTGTCTTTTCCCACGGCGAC
CTGGGAGACAGCAACATCTTTGTGAAAGATGGCAAAGTAAGTGGCTTTATTGATCTTGGGAGAAGCGGCA
GGGCGGACAAGTGGTATGACATTGCCTTCTGCGTCCGGTCGATCAGGGAGGATATCGGGGAAGAACAGTA
TGTCGAGCTATTTTTTGACTTACTGGGGATCAAGCCTGATTGGGAGAAAATAAAATATTATATTTTACTG
GATGAATTGTTTTAGTACCTAGAATGCATGACCAAAATCCCTTAACGCTGATGAATCCCCTAATGATTTT
GGTAAAAATCATTAAGTTAAGGTGGATACACATCTTGTCATATGATCAAATGGTTTCGCGAAAAATCAAT
AATCAGACAACAAGATGTGCGAACTCGATATTTTACACGACTCTCTTTACCAATTCTGCCCCGAATTACA
CTTAAAACGACTCAACAGCTTAACGTTGGCTTGCCACGCATTACTTGACTGTAAAACTCTCACTCTTACC
GAACTTGGCCGTAACCTGCCAACCAAAGCGAGAACAAAACATAACATCAAACGAATCGACCGATTGTTAG
GTAATCGTCACCTCCACAAAGAGCGACTCGCTGTATACCGTTGGCATGCTAGCTTTATCTGTTCGGGCAA
TACGATGCCCATTGTACTTGTTGACTGGTCTGATATTCGTGAGCAAAAACGACTTATGGTATTGCGAGCT
TCAGTCGCACTACACGGTCGTTCTGTTACTCTTTATGAGAAAGCGTTCCCGCTTTCAGAGCAATGTTCAA
AGAAAGCTCATGACCAATTTCTAGCCGACCTTGCGAGCATTCTACCGAGTAACACCACACCGCTCATTGT
CAGTGATGCTGGCTTTAAAGTGCCATGGTATAAATCCGTTGAGAAGCTGGGTTGGTACTGGTTAAGTCGA
GTAAGAGGAAAAGTACAATATGCAGACCTAGGAGCGGAAAACTGGAAACCTATCAGCAACTTACATGATA
TGTCATCTAGTCACTCAAAGACTTTAGGCTATAAGAGGCTGACTAAAAGCAATCCAATCTCATGCCAAAT
TCTATTGTATAAATCTCGCTCTAAAGGCCGAAAAAATCAGCGCTCGACACGGACTCATTGTCACCACCCG
TCACCTAAAATCTACTCAGCGTCGGCAAAGGAGCCATGGGTTCTAGCAACTAACTTACCTGTTGAAATTC
GAACACCCAAACAACTTGTTAATATCTATTCGAAGCGAATGCAGATTGAAGAAACCTTCCGAGACTTGAA
AAGTCCTGCCTACGGACTAGGCCTACGCCATAGCCGAACGAGCAGCTCAGAGCGTTTTGATATCATGCTG
CTAATCGCCCTGATGCTTCAACTAACATGTTGGCTTGCGGGCGTTCATGCTCAGAAACAAGGTTGGGACA
AGCACTTCCAGGCTAACACAGTCAGAAATCGAAACGTACTCTCAACAGTTCGCTTAGGCATGGAAGTTTT
GCGGCATTCTGGCTACACAATAACAAGGGAAGACTTACTCGTGGCTGCAACCCTACTAGCTCAAAATTTA
TTCACACATGGTTACGCTTTGGGGAAATTATGAGGGGATCTCTCAGCCCTTAACGTGAGTTTTCGTTCCA
CTGAGCGTCAGACCCCGTAGAAAAGATCAAAGGATCTTCTTGAGATCCTTTTTTTCTGCGCGTAATCTGC
TGCTTGCAAACAAAAAAACCACCGCTACCAGCGGTGGTTTGTTTGCCGGATCAAGAGCTACCAACTCTTT
TTCCGAAGGTAACTGGCTTCAGCAGAGCGCAGATACCAAATACTGTCCTTCTAGTGTAGCCGTAGTTAGG
CCACCACTTCAAGAACTCTGTAGCACCGCCTACATACCTCGCTCTGCTAATCCTGTTACCAGTGGCTGCT
GCCAGTGGCGATAAGTCGTGTCTTACCGGGTTGGACTCAAGACGATAGTTACCGGATAAGGCGCAGCGGT
CGGGCTGAACGGGGGGTTCGTGCACACAGCCCAGCTTGGAGCGAACGACCTACACCGAACTGAGATACCT
ACAGCGTGAGCTATGAGAAAGCGCCACGCTTCCCGAAGGGAGAAAGGCGGACAGGTATCCGGTAAGCGGC
AGGGTCGGAACAGGAGAGCGCACGAGGGAGCTTCCAGGGGGAAACGCCTGGTATCTTTATAGTCCTGTCG
GGTTTCGCCACCTCTGACTTGAGCGTCGATTTTTGTGATGCTCGTCAGGGGGGCGGAGCCTATGGAAAAA
CGCCAGCAACGCGGCCTTTTTACGGTTCCTGGCCTTTTGCTGGCCTTTTGCTCACATGTTCTTTCCTGCG
TTATCCCCTGATTCTGTGGATAACCGTATTACCGCCTTTGAGTGAGCTGATACCGCTCGCCGCAGCCGAA
CGACCGAGCGCAGCGAGTCAGTGAGCGAGGAAGCGGAAGAGCGCCTGATGCGGTATTTTCTCCTTACGCA
TCTGTGCGGTATTTCACACCGCATATGGTGCACTCTCAGTACAATCTGCTCTGATGCCGCATAGTTAAGC
CAGTATACACTCCGCTATCGCTACGTGACTGGGTCATGGCTGCGCCCCGACACCCGCCAACACCCGCTGA
CGCGCCCTGACGGGCTTGTCTGCTCCCGGCATCCGCTTACAGACAAGCTGTGACCGTCTCCGGGAGCTGC
ATGTGTCAGAGGTTTTCACCGTCATCACCGAAACGCGCGAGGCAGGGTGCCTTGATGTGGGCGCCGGCGG
TCGAGTGGCGACGGCGCGGCTTGTCCGCGCCCTGGTAGATTGCCTGGCCGTAGGCCAGCCATTTTTGAGC
GGCCAGCGGCCGCGATAGGCCGACGCGAAGCGGCGGGGCGTAGGGAGCGCAGCGACCGAAGGGTAGGCGC
TTTTTGCAGCTCTTCGGCTGTGCGCTGGCCAGACAGTTATGCACAGGCCAGGCGGGTTTTAAGAGTTTTA
ATAAGTTTTAAAGAGTTTTAGGCGGAAAAATCGCCTTTTTTCTCTTTTATATCAGTCACTTACATGTGTG
ACCGGTTCCCAATGTACGGCTTTGGGTTCCCAATGTACGGGTTCCGGTTCCCAATGTACGGCTTTGGGTT
CCCAATGTACGTGCTATCCACAGGAAACAGACCTTTTCGACCTTTTTCCCCTGCTAGGGCAATTTGCCCT
AGCATCTGCTCCGTACATTAGGAACCGGCGGATGCTTCGCCCTCGATCAGGTTGCGGTAGCGCATGACTA
GGATCGGGCCAGCCTGCCCCGCCTCCTCCTTCAAATCGTACTCCGGCAGGTCATTTGACCCGATCAGCTT
GCGCACGGTGAAACAGAACTTCTTGAACTCTCCGGCGCTGCCACTGCGTTCGTAGATCGTCTTGAACAAC
CATCTGGCTTCTGCCTTGCCTGCGGCGCGGCGTGCCAGGCGGTAGAGAAAACGGCCGATGCCGGGATCGA
TCAAAAAGTAATCGGGGTGAACCGTCAGCACGTCCGGGTTCTTGCCTTCTGTGATCTCGCGGTACATCCA
ATCAGCTAGCTCGATCTCGATGTACTCCGGCCGCCCGGTTTCGCTCTTTACGATCTTGTAGCGGCTAATC
AAGGCTTCACCCTCGGATACCGTCACCAGGCGGCCGTTCTTGGCCTTCTTCGTACGCTGCATGGCAACGT
GCGTGGTGTTTAACCGAATGCAGGTTTCTACCAGGTCGTCTTTCTGCTTTCCGCCATCGGCTCGCCGGCA
GAACTTGAGTACGTCCGCAACGTGTGGACGGAACACGCGGCCGGGCTTGTCTCCCTTCCCTTCCCGGTAT
CGGTTCATGGATTCGGTTAGATGGGAAACCGCCATCAGTACCAGGTCGTAATCCCACACACTGGCCATGC
CGGCCGGCCCTGCGGAAACCTCTACGTGCCCGTCTGGAAGCTCGTAGCGGATCACCTCGCCAGCTCGTCG
GTCACGCTTCGACAGACGGAAAACGGCCACGTCCATGATGCTGCGACTATCGCGGGTGCCCACGTCATAG
AGCATCGGAACGAAAAAATCTGGTTGCTCGTCGCCCTTGGGCGGCTTCCTAATCGACGGCGCACCGGCTG
CCGGCGGTTGCCGGGATTCTTTGCGGATTCGATCAGCGGCCGCTTGCCACGATTCACCGGGGCGTGCTTC
TGCCTCGATGCGTTGCCGCTGGGCGGCCTGCGCGGCCTTCAACTTCTCCACCAGGTCATCACCCAGCGCC
GCGCCGATTTGTACCGGGCCGGATGGTTTGCGACCGCTCACGCCGATTCCTCGGGCTTGGGGGTTCCAGT
GCCATTGCAGGGCCGGCAGGCAACCCAGCCGCTTACGCCTGGCCAACCGCCCGTTCCTCCACACATGGGG
CATTCCACGGCGTCGGTGCCTGGTTGTTCTTGATTTTCCATGCCGCCTCCTTTAGCCGCTAAAATTCATC
TACTCATTTATTCATTTGCTCATTTACTCTGGTAGCTGCGCGATGTATTCAGATAGCAGCTCGGTAATGG
TCTTGCCTTGGCGTACCGCGTACATCTTCAGCTTGGTGTGATCCTCCGCCGGCAACTGAAAGTTGACCCG
CTTCATGGCTGGCGTGTCTGCCAGGCTGGCCAACGTTGCAGCCTTGCTGCTGCGTGCGCTCGGACGGCCG
GCACTTAGCGTGTTTGTGCTTTTGCTCATTTTCTCTTTACCTCATTAACTCAAATGAGTTTTGATTTAAT
TTCAGCGGCCAGCGCCTGGACCTCGCGGGCAGCGTCGCCCTCGGGTTCTGATTCAAGAACGGTTGTGCCG
GCGGCGGCAGTGCCTGGGTAGCTCACGCGCTGCGTGATACGGGACTCAAGAATGGGCAGCTCGTACCCGG
CCAGCGCCTCGGCAACCTCACCGCCGATGCGCGTGCCTTTGATCGCCCGCGACACGACAAAGGCCGCTTG
TAGCCTTCCATCCGTGACCTCAATGCGCTGCTTAACCAGCTCCACCAGGTCGGCGGTGGCCCATATGTCG
TAAGGGCTTGGCTGCACCGGAATCAGCACGAAGTCGGCTGCCTTGATCGCGGACACAGCCAAGTCCGCCG
CCTGGGGCGCTCCGTCGATCACTACGAAGTCGCGCCGGCCGATGGCCTTCACGTCGCGGTCAATCGTCGG
GCGGTCGATGCCGACAACGGTTAGCGGTTGATCTTCCCGCACGGCCGCCCAATCGCGGGCACTGCCCTGG
GGATCGGAATCGACTAACAGAACATCGGCCCCGGCGAGTTGCAGGGCGCGGGCTAGATGGGTTGCGATGG
TCGTCTTGCCTGACCCGCCTTTCTGGTTAAGTACAGCGATAACCTTCATGCGTTCCCCTTGCGTATTTGT
TTATTTACTCATCGCATCATATACGCAGCGACCGCATGACGCAAGCTGTTTTACTCAAATACACATCACC
TTTTTAGACGGCGGCGCTCGGTTTCTTCAGCGGCCAAGCTGGCCGGCCAGGCCGCCAGCTTGGCATCAGA
CAAACCGGCCAGGATTTCATGCAGCCGCACGGTTGAGACGTGCGCGGGCGGCTCGAACACGTACCCGGCC
GCGATCATCTCCGCCTCGATCTCTTCGGTAATGAAAAACGGTTCGTCCTGGCCGTCCTGGTGCGGTTTCA
TGCTTGTTCCTCTTGGCGTTCATTCTCGGCGGCCGCCAGGGCGTCGGCCTCGGTCAATGCGTCCTCACGG
AAGGCACCGCGCCGCCTGGCCTCGGTGGGCGTCACTTCCTCGCTGCGCTCAAGTGCGCGGTACAGGGTCG
AGCGATGCACGCCAAGCAGTGCAGCCGCCTCTTTCACGGTGCGGCCTTCCTGGTCGATCAGCTCGCGGGC
GTGCGCGATCTGTGCCGGGGTGAGGGTAGGGCGGGGGCCAAACTTCACGCCTCGGGCCTTGGCGGCCTCG
CGCCCGCTCCGGGTGCGGTCGATGATTAGGGAACGCTCGAACTCGGCAATGCCGGCGAACACGGTCAACA
CCATGCGGCCGGCCGGCGTGGTGGTGTCGGCCCACGGCTCTGCCAGGCTACGCAGGCCCGCGCCGGCCTC
CTGGATGCGCTCGGCAATGTCCAGTAGGTCGCGGGTGCTGCGGGCCAGGCGGTCTAGCCTGGTCACTGTC
ACAACGTCGCCAGGGCGTAGGTGGTCAAGCATCCTGGCCAGCTCCGGGCGGTCGCGCCTGGTGCCGGTGA
TCTTCTCGGAAAACAGCTTGGTGCAGCCGGCCGCGTGCAGTTCGGCCCGTTGGTTGGTCAAGTCCTGGTC
GTCGGTGCTGACGCGGGCATAGCCCAGCAGGCCAGCGGCGGCGCTCTTGTTCATGGCGTAATGTCTCCGG
TTCTAGTCGCAAGTATTCTACTTTATGCGACTAAAACAC
Features (pLannotate 1.2.2; 27 found; start..end, strand, type, name):
    261..285     -  misc_feature   RB T-DNA repeat: right border repeat from nopaline C58 T-DNA
    351..505     -  CDS            lacZα (fragment): LacZα fragment of β-galactosidase; lacZ fragment
    571..950     +  promoter       OsU3 promoter: Oryza sativa (rice) snRNA U3 promoter
    990..1057    +  misc_RNA       tracrRNA (fragment): trans-activating CRISPR RNA for the Streptococcus pyogenes CRISPR/Cas9 system
   1058..1077    +  terminator     SUP4 terminator: transcription terminator for the S. cerevisiae SUP4 tRNA gene
   1090..3080    +  promoter       Ubi promoter: maize polyubiquitin gene promoter
   3091..3570    +  CDS            tadA: TADA_ECOLI - Also known as yfhC. Experimental evidence at protein level: Swiss-Prot protein existence level 1. Catalyzes the deamination of adenosine to inosine at the wobble position 34 of tRNA(Arg2). Essential for cell viability. From Escherichia coli (strain K12).
   3691..4182    +  CDS            tadA: TADA_ECOLI - Also known as yfhC. Experimental evidence at protein level: Swiss-Prot protein existence level 1. Catalyzes the deamination of adenosine to inosine at the wobble position 34 of tRNA(Arg2). Essential for cell viability. From Escherichia coli (strain K12).
   4288..8388    +  CDS            cas9: CAS9_STRP1 - Also known as csn1 From Streptococcus pyogenes serotype M1.
   8499..9131    +  terminator     E9 terminator: terminator and polyadenylation signal from the pea rbcS-E9 gene
   9168..9190    -  protein_bind   lac operator (fragment): The lac repressor binds to the lac operator to inhibit transcription in E. coli. This inhibition can be relieved by adding lactose or isopropyl-β-D-thiogalactopyranoside (IPTG). lac repressor encoded by lacI
   9194..9224    -  promoter       lac promoter: promoter for the E. coli lac operon
   9239..9260    -  protein_bind   CAP binding site: CAP binding activates transcription in the presence of cAMP. E. coli catabolite activator protein
   9273..9361    -  CDS            lacI (fragment): lac repressor; lacI; The lac repressor binds to the lac operator to inhibit transcription in E. coli. This inhibition can be relieved by adding lactose or isopropyl-β-D-thiogalactopyranoside (IPTG).
   9451..10127   +  promoter       CaMV 35S promoter (enhanced): cauliflower mosaic virus 35S promoter with a duplicated enhancer region
  10194..11219   +  CDS            HygR: hygromycin B phosphotransferase confers resistance to hygromycin
  11260..11434   +  polyA_signal   CaMV poly(A) signal: cauliflower mosaic virus polyadenylation signal
  11512..11536   -  misc_feature   LB T-DNA repeat: left border repeat from nopaline C58 T-DNA
  11961..12755   +  CDS            KanR: aminoglycoside phosphotransferase; aphA-3; confers resistance to kanamycin
  12832..12901   -  ncRNA          RNA-OUT: Accession: RF00240 - RNA-OUT
  14180..14768   +  rep_origin     ori: high-copy-number ColE1/pMB1/pBR322/pUC origin of replication
  14954..15094   -  misc_feature   bom: basis of mobility region from pBR322
  15196..15235   -  CDS            rop (fragment): Rop protein, which maintains plasmids at low copy number; rop
  15438..15632   -  rep_origin     pVS1 oriV: origin of replication for the Pseudomonas plasmid pVS1 (Heeb et al., 2000)
  15698..16771   -  CDS            pVS1 RepA: replication protein from the Pseudomonas plasmid pVS1 (Heeb et al., 2000)
  17200..17829   -  CDS            pVS1 StaA: stability protein from the Pseudomonas plasmid pVS1 (Heeb et al., 2000)
  18389..18790   -  CDS            Y4CG_SINFN (fragment): Protein inferred from homology: Swiss-Prot protein existence level 3. From Sinorhizobium fredii (strain NBRC 101917 / NGR234).
