[The description below was written by a language model from this plasmid's Addgene catalogue record and pLannotate feature annotations shown in this document.]
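Description:
pH-PABE-7-esgRNA is a plant adenine base editor in a pCAMBIA1300-derived binary T-DNA vector of about 18.9 kb, built for targeted A-to-G conversion in rice. The backbone carries a high-copy ColE1/pMB1-type origin with the pBR322 bom region for propagation in E. coli, together with the pVS1 oriV, RepA and StaA functions that allow replication and stable maintenance in Agrobacterium. Bacterial selection is by kanamycin (aphA-3 type KanR), located outside the T-DNA. Remnants of the lacZα/lac promoter cloning region from the parent vector are also annotated.

Between the nopaline-type right and left border repeats lie three cassettes. The editor itself is driven by the maize polyubiquitin (Ubi) promoter and terminated by the pea rbcS-E9 terminator. It consists of two tandem E. coli TadA deaminase units, recorded as wild-type TadA followed by the evolved TadA7.10 variant, fused to a Streptococcus pyogenes Cas9 nickase carrying three nuclear localization signals. The nickase and NLS details come from the insert name rather than from the feature table. Upstream, the rice U3 snRNA promoter drives a guide RNA scaffold (annotated as a tracrRNA fragment, the "esgRNA" of the name) ending in a short Pol III terminator. The record does not state a specific target spacer, and the short gap between promoter and scaffold is where a guide sequence would sit. The third cassette is an enhanced CaMV 35S promoter driving hygromycin phosphotransferase with the CaMV poly(A) signal, for selecting transformed plant cells. The guide directs the fusion to a genomic site, where deamination of adenosine to inosine on the exposed strand yields A•T to G•C changes without a double-strand break.
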