Addgene plasmid #115620: pH-PABE-7-esgRNA
Purpose: Targeted A to G in rice
Depositing lab: Caixia Gao. Depositing organization: Institute of Genetics and Developmental Biology, Chinese Academy of Sciences. Publication: Expanded base editing in rice and wheat using a Cas9-adenosine deaminase fusion. Li C, Zong Y, Wang Y, Jin S, Zhang D, Song Q, Zhang R, Gao C. Genome Biol. 2018 May 29;19(1):59. doi: 10.1186/s13059-018-1443-z. PubMed 29807545.
Backbone
  Vector backbone: pCAMBIA1300
  Vector type: Plant Expression, CRISPR
Growth in bacteria
  Bacterial resistance: Kanamycin, 50 μg/mL
  Growth temperature: 37°C
  Growth strain: DH5alpha
  Copy number: High Copy
Gene/Insert
  Gene/Insert name: wtTadA-TadA7.10-nCas9-3*NLS
  Cloning method: Restriction Enzyme; 5′ cloning site Unknown (unknown if destroyed); 3′ cloning site Unknown (unknown if destroyed)
Terms and licenses: Academic/Nonprofit Terms; Industry Terms: Not Available to Industry
How to cite: pH-PABE-7-esgRNA was a gift from Caixia Gao (Addgene plasmid # 115620 ; http://n2t.net/addgene:115620 ; RRID:Addgene_115620)
