>Addgene plasmid #115620 | pH-PABE-7-esgRNA | depositor partial sequence | sequence record 218154 | wtTadA-TadA7.10-nCas9-3*NLS
ATGTCCGAGGTGGAGTTCTCTCACGAGTATTGGATGAGGCACGCTCTTACACTTGCTAAGAGAGCTTGGG
ACGAAAGAGAAGTGCCAGTTGGCGCCGTTCTTGTGCATAATAATAGGGTGATCGGCGAGGGTTGGAATAG
ACCAATTGGAAGGCATGATCCAACAGCTCACGCAGAGATTATGGCTCTCAGACAAGGCGGCCTCGTTATG
CAGAACTACAGGCTCATTGACGCTACACTCTACGTGACACTCGAACCTTGCGTTATGTGCGCCGGAGCTA
TGATTCATTCTAGGATTGGCAGGGTCGTGTTTGGAGCTAGGGACGCTAAAACAGGAGCCGCCGGATCTCT
TATGGACGTGTTGCATCATCCAGGCATGAACCATAGGGTGGAGATTACAGAGGGCATTCTTGCAGACGAG
TGCGCTGCTCTTCTTTCCGATTTCTTCAGGATGAGAAGGCAGGAGATTAAGGCCCAGAAGAAGGCTCAGT
CTTCTACAGATAGCGGAGGATCTTCCGGAGGATCTAGCGGCTCCGAGACACCAGGAACATCCGAAAGCGC
TACACCAGAATCTAGCGGAGGCTCTTCCGGAGGATCTTCTGAAGTGGAGTTCTCCCACGAGTATTGGATG
AGGCACGCTCTTACACTTGCTAAAAGGGCTAGGGACGAAAGGGAAGTTCCAGTTGGAGCTGTTCTCGTGC
TCAATAACAGGGTGATTGGCGAGGGTTGGAATAGAGCCATTGGACTCCATGATCCAACAGCTCACGCAGA
GATTATGGCTCTTAGACAAGGCGGCCTCGTTATGCAGAATTACAGACTCATCGACGCCACACTCTACGTT
ACCTTCGAACCTTGCGTTATGTGCGCCGGAGCTATGATCCATTCTAGGATTGGCAGGGTCGTGTTCGGCG
TTAGAAACGCTAAGACAGGAGCTGCAGGCTCTCTTATGGACGTTCTTCATTACCCAGGCATGAATCATAG
AGTGGAGATCACAGAAGGCATTCTTGCAGACGAGTGCGCAGCTCTCCTTTGCTATTTCTTCAGGATGCCG
AGGCAAGTTTTCAACGCTCAGAAGAAGGCCCAGTCTTCTACAGATTCCGGCGGATCTTCTGGAGGATCTA
GCGGCTCCGAGACACCAGGAACATCCGAATCCGCTACACCAGAGTCTTCTGGAGGATCTAGCGGAGGATC
TCTTAAGGACAAGAAGTACTCGATCGGCCTCGCCATTGGGACTAACTCTGTTGGCTGGGCCGTGATCACC
GACGAGTACAAGGTGCCCTCAAAGAAGTTCAAGGTCCTGGGCAACACCGATCGGCATTCCATCAAGAAGA
ATCTCATTGGCGCTCTCCTGTTCGACAGCGGCGAGACGGCTGAGGCTACGCGGCTCAAGCGCACCGCCCG
CAGGCGGTACACGCGCAGGAAGAATCGCATCTGCTACCTGCAGGAGATTTTCTCCAACGAGATGGCGAAG
GTTGACGATTCTTTCTTCCACAGGCTGGAGGAGTCATTCCTCGTGGAGGAGGATAAGAAGCACGAGCGGC
ATCCAATCTTCGGCAACATTGTCGACGAGGTTGCCTACCACGAGAAGTACCCTACGATCTACCATCTGCG
GAAGAAGCTCGTGGACTCCACAGATAAGGCGGACCTCCGCCTGATCTACCTCGCTCTGGCCCACATGATT
AAGTTCAGGGGCCATTTCCTGATCGAGGGGGATCTCAACCCGGACAATAGCGATGTTGACAAGCTGTTCA
TCCAGCTCGTGCAGACGTACAACCAGCTCTTCGAGGAGAACCCCATTAATGCGTCAGGCGTCGACGCGAA
GGCTATCCTGTCCGCTAGGCTCTCGAAGTCTCGGCGCCTCGAGAACCTGATCGCCCAGCTGCCGGGCGAG
AAGAAGAACGGCCTGTTCGGGAATCTCATTGCGCTCAGCCTGGGGCTCACGCCCAACTTCAAGTCGAATT
TCGATCTCGCTGAGGACGCCAAGCTGCAGCTCTCCAAGGACACATACGACGATGACCTGGATAACCTCCT
GGCCCAGATCGGCGATCAGTACGCGGACCTGTTCCTCGCTGCCAAGAATCTGTCGGACGCCATCCTCCTG
TCTGATATTCTCAGGGTGAACACCGAGATTACGAAGGCTCCGCTCTCAGCCTCCATGATCAAGCGCTACG
ACGAGCACCATCAGGATCTGACCCTCCTGAAGGCGCTGGTCAGGCAGCAGCTCCCCGAGAAGTACAAGGA
GATCTTCTTCGATCAGTCGAAGAACGGCTACGCTGGGTACATTGACGGCGGGGCCTCTCAGGAGGAGTTC
TACAAGTTCATCAAGCCGATTCTGGAGAAGATGGACGGCACGGAGGAGCTGCTGGTGAAGCTCAATCGCG
AGGACCTCCTGAGGAAGCAGCGGACATTCGATAACGGCAGCATCCCACACCAGATTCATCTCGGGGAGCT
GCACGCTATCCTGAGGAGGCAGGAGGACTTCTACCCTTTCCTCAAGGATAACCGCGAGAAGATCGAGAAG
ATTCTGACTTTCAGGATCCCGTACTACGTCGGCCCACTCGCTAGGGGCAACTCCCGCTTCGCTTGGATGA
CCCGCAAGTCAGAGGAGACGATCACGCCGTGGAACTTCGAGGAGGTGGTCGACAAGGGCGCTAGCGCTCA
GTCGTTCATCGAGAGGATGACGAATTTCGACAAGAACCTGCCAAATGAGAAGGTGCTCCCTAAGCACTCG
CTCCTGTACGAGTACTTCACAGTCTACAACGAGCTGACTAAGGTGAAGTATGTGACCGAGGGCATGAGGA
AGCCGGCTTTCCTGTCTGGGGAGCAGAAGAAGGCCATCGTGGACCTCCTGTTCAAGACCAACCGGAAGGT
CACGGTTAAGCAGCTCAAGGAGGACTACTTCAAGAAGATTGAGTGCTTCGATTCGGTCGAGATCTCTGGC
GTTGAGGACCGCTTCAACGCCTCCCTGGGGACCTACCACGATCTCCTGAAGATCATTAAGGATAAGGACT
TCCTGGACAACGAGGAGAATGAGGATATCCTCGAGGACATTGTGCTGACACTCACTCTGTTCGAGGACCG
GGAGATGATCGAGGAGCGCCTGAAGACTTACGCCCATCTCTTCGATGACAAGGTCATGAAGCAGCTCAAG
AGGAGGAGGTACACCGGCTGGGGGAGGCTGAGCAGGAAGCTCATCAACGGCATTCGGGACAAGCAGTCCG
GGAAGACGATCCTCGACTTCCTGAAGAGCGATGGCTTCGCGAACCGCAATTTCATGCAGCTGATTCACGA
TGACAGCCTCACATTCAAGGAGGATATCCAGAAGGCTCAGGTGAGCGGCCAGGGGGACTCGCTGCACGAG
CATATCGCGAACCTCGCTGGCTCGCCAGCTATCAAGAAGGGGATTCTGCAGACCGTGAAGGTTGTGGACG
AGCTGGTGAAGGTCATGGGCAGGCACAAGCCTGAGAACATCGTCATTGAGATGGCCCGGGAGAATCAGAC
CACGCAGAAGGGCCAGAAGAACTCACGCGAGAGGATGAAGAGGATCGAGGAGGGCATTAAGGAGCTGGGG
TCCCAGATCCTCAAGGAGCACCCGGTGGAGAACACGCAGCTGCAGAATGAGAAGCTCTACCTGTACTACC
TCCAGAATGGCCGCGATATGTATGTGGACCAGGAGCTGGATATTAACAGGCTCAGCGATTACGACGTCGA
TCATATCGTTCCACAGTCATTCCTGAAGGATGACTCCATTGACAACAAGGTCCTCACCAGGTCGGACAAG
AACCGGGGCAAGTCTGATAATGTTCCTTCAGAGGAGGTCGTTAAGAAGATGAAGAACTACTGGCGCCAGC
TCCTGAATGCCAAGCTGATCACGCAGCGGAAGTTCGATAACCTCACAAAGGCTGAGAGGGGCGGGCTCTC
TGAGCTGGACAAGGCGGGCTTCATCAAGAGGCAGCTGGTCGAGACACGGCAGATCACTAAGCACGTTGCG
CAGATTCTCGACTCACGGATGAACACTAAGTACGATGAGAATGACAAGCTGATCCGCGAGGTGAAGGTCA
TCACCCTGAAGTCAAAGCTCGTCTCCGACTTCAGGAAGGATTTCCAGTTCTACAAGGTTCGGGAGATCAA
CAATTACCACCATGCCCATGACGCGTACCTGAACGCGGTGGTCGGCACAGCTCTGATCAAGAAGTACCCA
AAGCTCGAGAGCGAGTTCGTGTACGGGGACTACAAGGTTTACGATGTGAGGAAGATGATCGCCAAGTCGG
AGCAGGAGATTGGCAAGGCTACCGCCAAGTACTTCTTCTACTCTAACATTATGAATTTCTTCAAGACAGA
GATCACTCTGGCCAATGGCGAGATCCGGAAGCGCCCCCTCATCGAGACGAACGGCGAGACGGGGGAGATC
GTGTGGGACAAGGGCAGGGATTTCGCGACCGTCAGGAAGGTTCTCTCCATGCCACAAGTGAATATCGTCA
AGAAGACAGAGGTCCAGACTGGCGGGTTCTCTAAGGAGTCAATTCTGCCTAAGCGGAACAGCGACAAGCT
CATCGCCCGCAAGAAGGACTGGGATCCGAAGAAGTACGGCGGGTTCGACAGCCCCACTGTGGCCTACTCG
GTCCTGGTTGTGGCGAAGGTTGAGAAGGGCAAGTCCAAGAAGCTCAAGAGCGTGAAGGAGCTGCTGGGGA
TCACGATTATGGAGCGCTCCAGCTTCGAGAAGAACCCGATCGATTTCCTGGAGGCGAAGGGCTACAAGGA
GGTGAAGAAGGACCTGATCATTAAGCTCCCCAAGTACTCACTCTTCGAGCTGGAGAACGGCAGGAAGCGG
ATGCTGGCTTCCGCTGGCGAGCTGCAGAAGGGGAACGAGCTGGCTCTGCCGTCCAAGTATGTGAACTTCC
TCTACCTGGCCTCCCACTACGAGAAGCTCAAGGGCAGCCCCGAGGACAACGAGCAGAAGCAGCTGTTCGT
CGAGCAGCACAAGCATTACCTCGACGAGATCATTGAGCAGATTTCCGAGTTCTCCAAGCGCGTGATCCTG
GCCGACGCGAATCTGGATAAGGTCCTCTCCGCGTACAACAAGCACCGCGACAAGCCAATCAGGGAGCAGG
CTGAGAATATCATTCATCTCTTCACCCTGACGAACCTCGGCGCCCCTGCTGCTTTCAAGTACTTCGACAC
AACTATCGATCGCAAGAGGTACACAAGCACTAAGGAGGTCCTGGACGCGACCCTCATCCACCAGTCGATT
ACCGGCCTCTACGAGACGCGCATCGACCTGTCTCAGCTCGGGGGCGACTCCGGCGGCAGCCCAAAGAAGA
AGCGGAAGGTGTCTGGAGGTTCTCCTAAGAAAAAGAGAAAAGTGTCCGGCGGCTCCCCGAAGAAGAAGCG
CAAGGTGTAG
