>Addgene plasmid #115620 | pH-PABE-7-esgRNA | depositor partial sequence | sequence record 218155 | OsU3p-esgRNA-SUP4ter
AAGGAATCTTTAAACATACGAACAGATCACTTAAAGTTCTTCTGAAGCAACTTAAAGTTATCAGGCATGC
ATGGATCTTGGAGGAATCAGATGTGCAGTCAGGGACCATAGCACAAGACAGGCGTCTTCTACTGGTGCTA
CCAGCAAATGCTGGAAGCCGGGAACACTGGGTACGTTGGAAACCACGTGATGTGAAGAAGTAAGATAAAC
TGTAGGAGAAAAGCATTTCGTAGTGGGCCATGAAGCCTTTCAGGACATGTATTGCAGTATGGGCCGGCCC
ATTACGCAATTGGACGACAACAAAGACTAGTATTAGTACCACCTCGGCTATCCACATAGATCAAAGCTGA
TTTAAAAGAGTTGTGCAGATGATCCGTGGCGTGAGACCCTGCAGGGTCTCTGTTTAAGAGCTATGCTGGA
AACAGCATAGCAAGTTTAAATAAGGCTAGTCCGTTATCAACTTGAAAAAGTGGCACCGAGTCGGTGCTTT
TTTTGTTTTTTATGTCT
